>Addgene plasmid #129497 | pcDNA3.1+/-FLI1-C‐(K)‐DYK | depositor full sequence | sequence record 248588 | pcDNA3.1+/-FLI1-C‐(K)‐DYK sequence 6746 bps
CCGAGCTCGGATCCGCCACCATGGACGGGACTATTAAGGAGGCTCTGTCGGTGGTGAGCGACGACCAGTC
CCTCTTTGACTCAGCGTACGGAGCGGCAGCCCATCTCCCCAAGGCCGACATGACTGCCTCGGGGAGTCCT
GACTACGGGCAGCCCCACAAGATCAACCCCCTCCCACCACAGCAGGAGTGGATCAATCAGCCAGTGAGGG
TCAACGTCAAGCGGGAGTATGACCACATGAATGGATCCAGGGAGTCTCCGGTGGACTGCAGCGTTAGCAA
ATGCAGCAAGCTGGTGGGCGGAGGCGAGTCCAACCCCATGAACTACAACAGCTATATGGACGAGAAGAAT
GGCCCCCCTCCTCCCAACATGACCACCAACGAGAGGAGAGTCATCGTCCCCGCAGACCCCACACTGTGGA
CACAGGAGCATGTGAGGCAATGGCTGGAGTGGGCCATAAAGGAGTACAGCTTGATGGAGATCGACACATC
CTTTTTCCAGAACATGGATGGCAAGGAACTGTGTAAAATGAACAAGGAGGACTTCCTCCGCGCCACCACC
CTCTACAACACGGAAGTGCTGTTGTCACACCTCAGTTACCTCAGGGAAAGTTCACTGCTGGCCTATAATA
CAACCTCCCACACCGACCAATCCTCACGATTGAGTGTCAAAGAAGACCCTTCTTATGACTCAGTCAGAAG
AGGAGCTTGGGGCAATAACATGAATTCTGGCCTCAACAAAAGTCCTCCCCTTGGAGGGGCACAAACGATC
AGTAAGAATACAGAGCAACGGCCCCAGCCAGATCCGTATCAGATCCTGGGCCCGACCAGCAGTCGCCTAG
CCAACCCTGGAAGCGGGCAGATCCAGCTGTGGCAATTCCTCCTGGAGCTGCTCTCCGACAGCGCCAACGC
CAGCTGTATCACCTGGGAGGGGACCAACGGGGAGTTCAAAATGACGGACCCCGATGAGGTGGCCAGGCGC
TGGGGCGAGCGGAAAAGCAAGCCCAACATGAATTACGACAAGCTGAGCCGGGCCCTCCGTTATTACTATG
ATAAAAACATTATGACCAAAGTGCACGGCAAAAGATATGCTTACAAATTTGACTTCCACGGCATTGCCCA
GGCTCTGCAGCCACATCCGACCGAGTCGTCCATGTACAAGTACCCTTCTGACATCTCCTACATGCCTTCC
TACCATGCCCACCAGCAGAAGGTGAACTTTGTCCCTCCCCATCCATCCTCCATGCCTGTCACTTCCTCCA
GCTTCTTTGGAGCCGCATCACAATACTGGACCTCCCCCACGGGGGGAATCTACCCCAACCCCAACGTCCC
CCGCCATCCTAACACCCACGTGCCTTCACACTTAGGCAGCTACTACGATTACAAGGATGACGACGATAAG
TGATAAACCCGCTGATCAGCCTCGACTGTGCCTTCTAGTTGCCAGCCATCTGTTGTTTGCCCCTCCCCCG
TGCCTTCCTTGACCCTGGAAGGTGCCACTCCCACTGTCCTTTCCTAATAAAATGAGGAAATTGCATCGCA
TTGTCTGAGTAGGTGTCATTCTATTCTGGGGGGTGGGGTGGGGCAGGACAGCAAGGGGGAGGATTGGGAA
GACAATAGCAGGCATGCTGGGGATGCGGTGGGCTCTATGGCTTCTGAGGCGGAAAGAACCAGCTGGGGCT
CTAGGGGGTATCCCC
[124 nt withheld, positions 1696-1819]
C
[91 nt withheld, positions 1821-1911]
A
[49 nt withheld, positions 1913-1961]
CCTTTGACGTTGGAGTCCACGTTCTTT
[37 nt withheld, positions 1989-2025]
ACCCTATCTCGGTCTATTCTTTTGATTTATAAGGGATTTTGCCGATTTCGGCCTATTGGTTAAAAAATGA
GCTGATTTAACAAAAATTTAACGCGAATTAATTCTGTGGAATGTGTGTCAGTTAGGGTGTGGAAAGTCCC
CAGGCTCCCCAGCAGGCAGAAGTATGCAAAGCATGCATCTCAATTAGTCAGCAACCAGGTGTGGAAAGTC
CCCAGGCTCCCCAGCAGGCAGAAGTATGCAAAGCATGCATCTCAATTAGTCAGCAACCATAGTCCCGCCC
CTAACTCCGCCCATCCCGCCCCTAACTCCGCCCAGTTCCGCCCATTCTCCGCCCCATGGCTGACTAATTT
TTTTTATTTATGCAGAGGCCGAGGCCGCCTCTGCCTCTGAGCTATTCCAGAAGTAGTGAGGAGGCTTTTT
TGGAGGCCTAGGCTTTTGCAAAAAGCTCCCGGGAGCTTGTATATCCATTTTCGGATCTGATCAAGAGACA
GGATGAGGATCGTTTCGCATGATTGAACAAGATGGATTGCACGCAGGTTCTCCGGCCGCTTGGGTGGAGA
GGCTATTCGGCTATGACTGGGCACAACAGACAATCGGCTGCTCTGATGCCGCCGTGTTCCGGCTGTCAGC
GCAGGGGCGCCCGGTTCTTTTTGTCAAGACCGACCTGTCCGGTGCCCTGAATGAACTGCAGGACGAGGCA
GCGCGGCTATCGTGGCTGGCCACGACGGGCGTTCCTTGCGCAGCTGTGCTCGACGTTGTCACTGAAGCGG
GAAGGGACTGGCTGCTATTGGGCGAAGTGCCGGGGCAGGATCTCCTGTCATCTCACCTTGCTCCTGCCGA
GAAAGTATCCATCATGGCTGATGCAATGCGGCGGCTGCATACGCTTGATCCGGCTACCTGCCCATTCGAC
CACCAAGCGAAACATCGCATCGAGCGAGCACGTACTCGGATGGAAGCCGGTCTTGTCGATCAGGATGATC
TGGACGAAGAGCATCAGGGGCTCGCGCCAGCCGAACTGTTCGCCAGGCTCAAGGCGCGCATGCCCGACGG
CGAGGATCTCGTCGTGACCCATGGCGATGCCTGCTTGCCGAATATCATGGTGGAAAATGGCCGCTTTTCT
GGATTCATCGACTGTGGCCGGCTGGGTGTGGCGGACCGCTATCAGGACATAGCGTTGGCTACCCGTGATA
TTGCTGAAGAGCTTGGCGGCGAATGGGCTGACCGCTTCCTCGTGCTTTACGGTATCGCCGCTCCCGATTC
GCAGCGCATCGCCTTCTATCGCCTTCTTGACGAGTTCTTCTGAGCGGGACTCTGGGGTTCGAAATGACCG
ACCAAGCGACGCCCAACCTGCCATCACGAGATTTCGATTCCACCGCCGCCTTCTATGAAAGGTTGGGCTT
CGGAATCGTTTTCCGGGACGCCGGCTGGATGATCCTCCAGCGCGGGGATCTCATGCTGGAGTTCTTCGCC
CACCCCAACTTGTTTATTGCAGCTTATAATGGTTACAAATAAAGCAATAGCATCACAAATTTCACAAATA
AAGCATTTTTTTCACTGCATTCTAGTTGTGGTTTGTCCAAACTCATCAATGTATCTTATCATGTCTGTAT
ACCGTCGACCTCTAGCTAGAGCTTGGCGTAATCATGGTCATAGCTGTTTCCTGTGTGAAATTGTTATCCG
CTCACAATTCCACACAACATACGAGCCGGAAGCATAAAGTGTAAAGCCTGGGGTGCCTAATGAGTGAGCT
AACTCACATTAATTGCGTTGCGCTCACTGCCCGCTTTCCAGTCGGGAAACCTGTCGTGCCAGCTGCATTA
ATGAATCGGCCAACGCGCGGGGAGAGGCGGTTTGCGTATTGGGCGCTCTTCCGCTTCCTCGCTCACTGAC
TCGCTGCGCTCGGTCGTTCGGCTGCGGCGAGCGGTATCAGCTCACTCAAAGGCGGTAATACGGTTATCCA
CAGAATCAGGGGATAACGCAGGAAAGAACATGTGAGCAAAAGGCCAGCAAAAGGCCAGGAACCGTAAAAA
GGCCGCGTTGCTGGCGTTTTTCCATAGGCTCCGCCCCCCTGACGAGCATCACAAAAATCGACGCTCAAGT
CAGAGGTGGCGAAACCCGACAGGACTATAAAGATACCAGGCGTTTCCCCCTGGAAGCTCCCTCGTGCGCT
CTCCTGTTCCGACCCTGCCGCTTACCGGATACCTGTCCGCCTTTCTCCCTTCGGGAAGCGTGGCGCTTTC
TCATAGCTCACGCTGTAGGTATCTCAGTTCGGTGTAGGTCGTTCGCTCCAAGCTGGGCTGTGTGCACGAA
CCCCCCGTTCAGCCCGACCGCTGCGCCTTATCCGGTAACTATCGTCTTGAGTCCAACCCGGTAAGACACG
ACTTATCGCCACTGGCAGCAGCCACTGGTAACAGGATTAGCAGAGCGAGGTATGTAGGCGGTGCTACAGA
GTTCTTGAAGTGGTGGCCTAACTACGGCTACACTAGAAGAACAGTATTTGGTATCTGCGCTCTGCTGAAG
CCAGTTACCTTCGGAAAAAGAGTTGGTAGCTCTTGATCCGGCAAACAAACCACCGCTGGTAGCGGTTTTT
TTGTTTGCAAGCAGCAGATTACGCGCAGAAAAAAAGGATCTCAAGAAGATCCTTTGATCTTTTCTACGGG
GTCTGACGCTCAGTGGAACGAAAACTCACGTTAAGGGATTTTGGTCATGAGATTATCAAAAAGGATCTTC
ACCTAGATCCTTTTAAATTAAAAATGAAGTTTTAAATCAATCTAAAGTATATATGAGTAAACTTGGTCTG
ACAGTTACCAATGCTTAATCAGTGAGGCACCTATCTCAGCGATCTGTCTATTTCGTTCATCCATAGTTGC
CTGACTCCCCGTCGTGTAGATAACTACGATACGGGAGGGCTTACCATCTGGCCCCAGTGCTGCAATGATA
CCGCGAGACCCACGCTCACCGGCTCCAGATTTATCAGCAATAAACCAGCCAGCCGGAAGGGCCGAGCGCA
GAAGTGGTCCTGCAACTTTATCCGCCTCCATCCAGTCTATTAATTGTTGCCGGGAAGCTAGAGTAAGTAG
TTCGCCAGTTAATAGTTTGCGCAACGTTGTTGCCATTGCTACAGGCATCGTGGTGTCACGCTCGTCGTTT
GGTATGGCTTCATTCAGCTCCGGTTCCCAACGATCAAGGCGAGTTACATGATCCCCCATGTTGTGCAAAA
AAGCGGTTAGCTCCTTCGGTCCTCCGATCGTTGTCAGAAGTAAGTTGGCCGCAGTGTTATCACTCATGGT
TATGGCAGCACTGCATAATTCTCTTACTGTCATGCCATCCGTAAGATGCTTTTCTGTGACTGGTGAGTAC
TCAACCAAGTCATTCTGAGAATAGTGTATGCGGCGACCGAGTTGCTCTTGCCCGGCGTCAATACGGGATA
ATACCGCGCCACATAGCAGAACTTTAAAAGTGCTCATCATTGGAAAACGTTCTTCGGGGCGAAAACTCTC
AAGGATCTTACCGCTGTTGAGATCCAGTTCGATGTAACCCACTCGTGCACCCAACTGATCTTCAGCATCT
TTTACTTTCACCAGCGTTTCTGGGTGAGCAAAAACAGGAAGGCAAAATGCCGCAAAAAAGGGAATAAGGG
CGACACGGAAATGTTGAATACTCATACTCTTCCTTTTTCAATATTATTGAAGCATTTATCAGGGTTATTG
TCTCATGAGCGGATACATATTTGAATGTATTTAGAAAAATAAACAAATAGGGGTTCCGCGCACATTTCCC
CGAAAAGTGCCACCTGACGTCGACGGATCGGGAGATCTCCCGATCCCCTATGGTGCACTCTCAGTACAAT
CTGCTCTGATGCCGCATAGTTAAGCCAGTATCTGCTCCCTGCTTGTGTGTTGGAGGTCGCTGAGTAGTGC
GCGAGCAAAATTTAAGCTACAACAAGGCAAGGCTTGACCGACAATTGCATGAAGAATCTGCTTAGGGTTA
GGCGTTTTGCGCTGCTTCGCGATGTACGGGCCAGATATACGCGTTGACATTGATTATTGACTAGTTATTA
ATAGTAATCAATTACGGGGTCATTAGTTCATAGCCCATATATGGAGTTCCGCGTTACATAACTTACGGTA
AATGGCCCGCCTGGCTGACCGCCCAACGACCCCCGCCCATTGACGTCAATAATGACGTATGTTCCCATAG
TAACGCCAATAGGGACTTTCCATTGACGTCAATGGGTGGAGTATTTACGGTAAACTGCCCACTTGGCAGT
ACATCAAGTGTATCATATGCCAAGTACGCCCCCTATTGACGTCAATGACGGTAAATGGCCCGCCTGGCAT
TATGCCCAGTACATGACCTTATGGGACTTTCCTACTTGGCAGTACATCTACGTATTAGTCATCGCTATTA
CCATGGTGATGCGGTTTTGGCAGTACATCAATGGGCGTGGATAGCGGTTTGACTCACGGGGATTTCCAAG
TCTCCACCCCATTGACGTCAATGGGAGTTTGTTTTGGCACCAAAATCAACGGGACTTTCCAAAATGTCGT
AACAACTCCGCCCCATTGACGCAAATGGGCGGTAGGCGTGTACGGTGGGAGGTCTATATAAGCAGAGCTC
TCTGGCTAACTAGAGAACCCACTGCTTACTGGCTTATCGAAATTAATACGACTCACTATAGGGAGACCCA
AGCTGGCTAGCGTTTAAACTTAAGCTTGGTA
Features (pLannotate 1.2.2; 21 found; start..end, strand, type, name):
     21..1376    +  CDS            FLI1: FLI1_HUMAN - Experimental evidence at protein level: Swiss-Prot protein existence level 1. Sequence-specific transcriptional activator (PubMed:24100448, PubMed:26316623, PubMed:28255014). Recognizes the DNA sequence 5'- C[CA]GGAAGT-3'. From Homo sapiens (Human).
   1376..1400    +  CDS            3xFLAG (fragment): three tandem FLAG® epitope tags
   1426..1650    +  polyA_signal   bGH poly(A) signal: bovine growth hormone polyadenylation signal
   1654..1675    +  promoter       SV40 promoter (fragment): SV40 enhancer and early promoter
   1696..2124    +  rep_origin     f1 ori (sequence partly withheld): f1 bacteriophage origin of replication; arrow indicates direction of (+) strand synthesis
   2138..2467    +  promoter       SV40 promoter: SV40 enhancer and early promoter
   2534..3325    +  CDS            neo: KKA2_KLEPN - Also known as kan, nptII. Experimental evidence at protein level: Swiss-Prot protein existence level 1. Resistance to kanamycin, neomycin, paromomycin, ribostamycin, butirosin and gentamicin B. From Klebsiella pneumoniae.
   3349..3507    +  CDS            ble (fragment): BLE_KLEPN - Experimental evidence at protein level: Swiss-Prot protein existence level 1. Binding protein with a strong affinity to the bleomycin family of antibiotics. Binds to CL990; an antimitotic-antibiotic compound. From Klebsiella pneumoniae.
   3502..3623    +  polyA_signal   SV40 poly(A) signal: SV40 polyadenylation signal
   3696..3712    -  protein_bind   lac operator: The lac repressor binds to the lac operator to inhibit transcription in E. coli. This inhibition can be relieved by adding lactose or isopropyl-β-D-thiogalactopyranoside (IPTG). lac repressor encoded by lacI
   3720..3750    -  promoter       lac promoter: promoter for the E. coli lac operon
   3765..3786    -  protein_bind   CAP binding site: CAP binding activates transcription in the presence of cAMP. E. coli catabolite activator protein
   3799..3891    -  CDS            lacI (fragment): lac repressor; lacI; The lac repressor binds to the lac operator to inhibit transcription in E. coli. This inhibition can be relieved by adding lactose or isopropyl-β-D-thiogalactopyranoside (IPTG).
   4074..4659    -  rep_origin     ori: high-copy-number ColE1/pMB1/pBR322/pUC origin of replication
   4830..5690    -  CDS            AmpR: β-lactamase; bla; confers resistance to ampicillin, carbenicillin, and related antibiotics
   5691..5795    -  promoter       AmpR promoter: bla
   5854..5906    -  misc_feature   bom (fragment): basis of mobility region from pBR322
   6061..6440    +  enhancer       CMV enhancer: human cytomegalovirus immediate early enhancer
   6441..6644    +  promoter       CMV promoter: human cytomegalovirus (CMV) immediate early promoter
   6640..6673    +  LTR            5' LTR (truncated) (fragment): truncated 5' long terminal repeat (LTR) from HIV-1
   6689..6707    +  promoter       T7 promoter: promoter for bacteriophage T7 RNA polymerase
