>Addgene plasmid #129497 | pcDNA3.1+/-FLI1-C‐(K)‐DYK | addgene full sequence | sequence record 256341 | Addgene NGS Result
GACATTGATTATTGACTAGTTATTAATAGTAATCAATTACGGGGTCATTAGTTCATAGCCCATATATGGA
GTTCCGCGTTACATAACTTACGGTAAATGGCCCGCCTGGCTGACCGCCCAACGACCCCCGCCCATTGACG
TCAATAATGACGTATGTTCCCATAGTAACGCCAATAGGGACTTTCCATTGACGTCAATGGGTGGAGTATT
TACGGTAAACTGCCCACTTGGCAGTACATCAAGTGTATCATATGCCAAGTACGCCCCCTATTGACGTCAA
TGACGGTAAATGGCCCGCCTGGCATTATGCCCAGTACATGACCTTATGGGACTTTCCTACTTGGCAGTAC
ATCTACGTATTAGTCATCGCTATTACCATGGTGATGCGGTTTTGGCAGTACATCAATGGGCGTGGATAGC
GGTTTGACTCACGGGGATTTCCAAGTCTCCACCCCATTGACGTCAATGGGAGTTTGTTTTGGCACCAAAA
TCAACGGGACTTTCCAAAATGTCGTAACAACTCCGCCCCATTGACGCAAATGGGCGGTAGGCGTGTACGG
TGGGAGGTCTATATAAGCAGAGCTCTCTGGCTAACTAGAGAACCCACTGCTTACTGGCTTATCGAAATTA
ATACGACTCACTATAGGGAGACCCAAGCTGGCTAGCGTTTAAACTTAAGCTTGGTACCGAGCTCGGATCC
GCCACCATGGACGGGACTATTAAGGAGGCTCTGTCGGTGGTGAGCGACGACCAGTCCCTCTTTGACTCAG
CGTACGGAGCGGCAGCCCATCTCCCCAAGGCCGACATGACTGCCTCGGGGAGTCCTGACTACGGGCAGCC
CCACAAGATCAACCCCCTCCCACCACAGCAGGAGTGGATCAATCAGCCAGTGAGGGTCAACGTCAAGCGG
GAGTATGACCACATGAATGGATCCAGGGAGTCTCCGGTGGACTGCAGCGTTAGCAAATGCAGCAAGCTGG
TGGGCGGAGGCGAGTCCAACCCCATGAACTACAACAGCTATATGGACGAGAAGAATGGCCCCCCTCCTCC
CAACATGACCACCAACGAGAGGAGAGTCATCGTCCCCGCAGACCCCACACTGTGGACACAGGAGCATGTG
AGGCAATGGCTGGAGTGGGCCATAAAGGAGTACAGCTTGATGGAGATCGACACATCCTTTTTCCAGAACA
TGGATGGCAAGGAACTGTGTAAAATGAACAAGGAGGACTTCCTCCGCGCCACCACCCTCTACAACACGGA
AGTGCTGTTGTCACACCTCAGTTACCTCAGGGAAAGTTCACTGCTGGCCTATAATACAACCTCCCACACC
GACCAATCCTCACGATTGAGTGTCAAAGAAGACCCTTCTTATGACTCAGTCAGAAGAGGAGCTTGGGGCA
ATAACATGAATTCTGGCCTCAACAAAAGTCCTCCCCTTGGAGGGGCACAAACGATCAGTAAGAATACAGA
GCAACGGCCCCAGCCAGATCCGTATCAGATCCTGGGCCCGACCAGCAGTCGCCTAGCCAACCCTGGAAGC
GGGCAGATCCAGCTGTGGCAATTCCTCCTGGAGCTGCTCTCCGACAGCGCCAACGCCAGCTGTATCACCT
GGGAGGGGACCAACGGGGAGTTCAAAATGACGGACCCCGATGAGGTGGCCAGGCGCTGGGGCGAGCGGAA
AAGCAAGCCCAACATGAATTACGACAAGCTGAGCCGGGCCCTCCGTTATTACTATGATAAAAACATTATG
ACCAAAGTGCACGGCAAAAGATATGCTTACAAATTTGACTTCCACGGCATTGCCCAGGCTCTGCAGCCAC
ATCCGACCGAGTCGTCCATGTACAAGTACCCTTCTGACATCTCCTACATGCCTTCCTACCATGCCCACCA
GCAGAAGGTGAACTTTGTCCCTCCCCATCCATCCTCCATGCCTGTCACTTCCTCCAGCTTCTTTGGAGCC
GCATCACAATACTGGACCTCCCCCACGGGGGGAATCTACCCCAACCCCAACGTCCCCCGCCATCCTAACA
CCCACGTGCCTTCACACTTAGGCAGCTACTACGATTACAAGGATGACGACGATAAGTGATAAACCCGCTG
ATCAGCCTCGACTGTGCCTTCTAGTTGCCAGCCATCTGTTGTTTGCCCCTCCCCCGTGCCTTCCTTGACC
CTGGAAGGTGCCACTCCCACTGTCCTTTCCTAATAAAATGAGGAAATTGCATCGCATTGTCTGAGTAGGT
GTCATTCTATTCTGGGGGGTGGGGTGGGGCAGGACAGCAAGGGGGAGGATTGGGAAGACAATAGCAGGCA
TGCTGGGGATGCGGTGGGCTCTATGGCTTCTGAGGCGGAAAGAACCAGCTGGGGCTCTAGGGGGTATCCC
C
[124 nt withheld, positions 2382-2505]
C
[91 nt withheld, positions 2507-2597]
A
[49 nt withheld, positions 2599-2647]
CCTTTGACGTTGGAGTCCACGTTCTTT
[37 nt withheld, positions 2675-2711]
ACCCTATCTCGGTCTATTCTTTTGATTTATAAGGGATTTTGCCGATTTCGGCCTATTGGTTAAAAAATGA
GCTGATTTAACAAAAATTTAACGCGAATTAATTCTGTGGAATGTGTGTCAGTTAGGGTGTGGAAAGTCCC
CAGGCTCCCCAGCAGGCAGAAGTATGCAAAGCATGCATCTCAATTAGTCAGCAACCAGGTGTGGAAAGTC
CCCAGGCTCCCCAGCAGGCAGAAGTATGCAAAGCATGCATCTCAATTAGTCAGCAACCATAGTCCCGCCC
CTAACTCCGCCCATCCCGCCCCTAACTCCGCCCAGTTCCGCCCATTCTCCGCCCCATGGCTGACTAATTT
TTTTTATTTATGCAGAGGCCGAGGCCGCCTCTGCCTCTGAGCTATTCCAGAAGTAGTGAGGAGGCTTTTT
TGGAGGCCTAGGCTTTTGCAAAAAGCTCCCGGGAGCTTGTATATCCATTTTCGGATCTGATCAAGAGACA
GGATGAGGATCGTTTCGCATGATTGAACAAGATGGATTGCACGCAGGTTCTCCGGCCGCTTGGGTGGAGA
GGCTATTCGGCTATGACTGGGCACAACAGACAATCGGCTGCTCTGATGCCGCCGTGTTCCGGCTGTCAGC
GCAGGGGCGCCCGGTTCTTTTTGTCAAGACCGACCTGTCCGGTGCCCTGAATGAACTGCAGGACGAGGCA
GCGCGGCTATCGTGGCTGGCCACGACGGGCGTTCCTTGCGCAGCTGTGCTCGACGTTGTCACTGAAGCGG
GAAGGGACTGGCTGCTATTGGGCGAAGTGCCGGGGCAGGATCTCCTGTCATCTCACCTTGCTCCTGCCGA
GAAAGTATCCATCATGGCTGATGCAATGCGGCGGCTGCATACGCTTGATCCGGCTACCTGCCCATTCGAC
CACCAAGCGAAACATCGCATCGAGCGAGCACGTACTCGGATGGAAGCCGGTCTTGTCGATCAGGATGATC
TGGACGAAGAGCATCAGGGGCTCGCGCCAGCCGAACTGTTCGCCAGGCTCAAGGCGCGCATGCCCGACGG
CGAGGATCTCGTCGTGACCCATGGCGATGCCTGCTTGCCGAATATCATGGTGGAAAATGGCCGCTTTTCT
GGATTCATCGACTGTGGCCGGCTGGGTGTGGCGGACCGCTATCAGGACATAGCGTTGGCTACCCGTGATA
TTGCTGAAGAGCTTGGCGGCGAATGGGCTGACCGCTTCCTCGTGCTTTACGGTATCGCCGCTCCCGATTC
GCAGCGCATCGCCTTCTATCGCCTTCTTGACGAGTTCTTCTGAGCGGGACTCTGGGGTTCGAAATGACCG
ACCAAGCGACGCCCAACCTGCCATCACGAGATTTCGATTCCACCGCCGCCTTCTATGAAAGGTTGGGCTT
CGGAATCGTTTTCCGGGACGCCGGCTGGATGATCCTCCAGCGCGGGGATCTCATGCTGGAGTTCTTCGCC
CACCCCAACTTGTTTATTGCAGCTTATAATGGTTACAAATAAAGCAATAGCATCACAAATTTCACAAATA
AAGCATTTTTTTCACTGCATTCTAGTTGTGGTTTGTCCAAACTCATCAATGTATCTTATCATGTCTGTAT
ACCGTCGACCTCTAGCTAGAGCTTGGCGTAATCATGGTCATAGCTGTTTCCTGTGTGAAATTGTTATCCG
CTCACAATTCCACACAACATACGAGCCGGAAGCATAAAGTGTAAAGCCTGGGGTGCCTAATGAGTGAGCT
AACTCACATTAATTGCGTTGCGCTCACTGCCCGCTTTCCAGTCGGGAAACCTGTCGTGCCAGCTGCATTA
ATGAATCGGCCAACGCGCGGGGAGAGGCGGTTTGCGTATTGGGCGCTCTTCCGCTTCCTCGCTCACTGAC
TCGCTGCGCTCGGTCGTTCGGCTGCGGCGAGCGGTATCAGCTCACTCAAAGGCGGTAATACGGTTATCCA
CAGAATCAGGGGATAACGCAGGAAAGAACATGTGAGCAAAAGGCCAGCAAAAGGCCAGGAACCGTAAAAA
GGCCGCGTTGCTGGCGTTTTTCCATAGGCTCCGCCCCCCTGACGAGCATCACAAAAATCGACGCTCAAGT
CAGAGGTGGCGAAACCCGACAGGACTATAAAGATACCAGGCGTTTCCCCCTGGAAGCTCCCTCGTGCGCT
CTCCTGTTCCGACCCTGCCGCTTACCGGATACCTGTCCGCCTTTCTCCCTTCGGGAAGCGTGGCGCTTTC
TCATAGCTCACGCTGTAGGTATCTCAGTTCGGTGTAGGTCGTTCGCTCCAAGCTGGGCTGTGTGCACGAA
CCCCCCGTTCAGCCCGACCGCTGCGCCTTATCCGGTAACTATCGTCTTGAGTCCAACCCGGTAAGACACG
ACTTATCGCCACTGGCAGCAGCCACTGGTAACAGGATTAGCAGAGCGAGGTATGTAGGCGGTGCTACAGA
GTTCTTGAAGTGGTGGCCTAACTACGGCTACACTAGAAGAACAGTATTTGGTATCTGCGCTCTGCTGAAG
CCAGTTACCTTCGGAAAAAGAGTTGGTAGCTCTTGATCCGGCAAACAAACCACCGCTGGTAGCGGTGGTT
TTTTTGTTTGCAAGCAGCAGATTACGCGCAGAAAAAAAGGATCTCAAGAAGATCCTTTGATCTTTTCTAC
GGGGTCTGACGCTCAGTGGAACGAAAACTCACGTTAAGGGATTTTGGTCATGAGATTATCAAAAAGGATC
TTCACCTAGATCCTTTTAAATTAAAAATGAAGTTTTAAATCAATCTAAAGTATATATGAGTAAACTTGGT
CTGACAGTTACCAATGCTTAATCAGTGAGGCACCTATCTCAGCGATCTGTCTATTTCGTTCATCCATAGT
TGCCTGACTCCCCGTCGTGTAGATAACTACGATACGGGAGGGCTTACCATCTGGCCCCAGTGCTGCAATG
ATACCGCGAGACCCACGCTCACCGGCTCCAGATTTATCAGCAATAAACCAGCCAGCCGGAAGGGCCGAGC
GCAGAAGTGGTCCTGCAACTTTATCCGCCTCCATCCAGTCTATTAATTGTTGCCGGGAAGCTAGAGTAAG
TAGTTCGCCAGTTAATAGTTTGCGCAACGTTGTTGCCATTGCTACAGGCATCGTGGTGTCACGCTCGTCG
TTTGGTATGGCTTCATTCAGCTCCGGTTCCCAACGATCAAGGCGAGTTACATGATCCCCCATGTTGTGCA
AAAAAGCGGTTAGCTCCTTCGGTCCTCCGATCGTTGTCAGAAGTAAGTTGGCCGCAGTGTTATCACTCAT
GGTTATGGCAGCACTGCATAATTCTCTTACTGTCATGCCATCCGTAAGATGCTTTTCTGTGACTGGTGAG
TACTCAACCAAGTCATTCTGAGAATAGTGTATGCGGCGACCGAGTTGCTCTTGCCCGGCGTCAATACGGG
ATAATACCGCGCCACATAGCAGAACTTTAAAAGTGCTCATCATTGGAAAACGTTCTTCGGGGCGAAAACT
CTCAAGGATCTTACCGCTGTTGAGATCCAGTTCGATGTAACCCACTCGTGCACCCAACTGATCTTCAGCA
TCTTTTACTTTCACCAGCGTTTCTGGGTGAGCAAAAACAGGAAGGCAAAATGCCGCAAAAAAGGGAATAA
GGGCGACACGGAAATGTTGAATACTCATACTCTTCCTTTTTCAATATTATTGAAGCATTTATCAGGGTTA
TTGTCTCATGAGCGGATACATATTTGAATGTATTTAGAAAAATAAACAAATAGGGGTTCCGCGCACATTT
CCCCGAAAAGTGCCACCTGACGTCGACGGATCGGGAGATCTCCCGATCCCCTATGGTGCACTCTCAGTAC
AATCTGCTCTGATGCCGCATAGTTAAGCCAGTATCTGCTCCCTGCTTGTGTGTTGGAGGTCGCTGAGTAG
TGCGCGAGCAAAATTTAAGCTACAACAAGGCAAGGCTTGACCGACAATTGCATGAAGAATCTGCTTAGGG
TTAGGCGTTTTGCGCTGCTTCGCGATGTACGGGCCAGATATACGCGTT
Features (pLannotate 1.2.2; 21 found; start..end, strand, type, name):
      1..380     +  enhancer       CMV enhancer: human cytomegalovirus immediate early enhancer
    381..584     +  promoter       CMV promoter: human cytomegalovirus (CMV) immediate early promoter
    580..613     +  LTR            5' LTR (truncated) (fragment): truncated 5' long terminal repeat (LTR) from HIV-1
    629..647     +  promoter       T7 promoter: promoter for bacteriophage T7 RNA polymerase
    707..2062    +  CDS            FLI1: FLI1_HUMAN - Experimental evidence at protein level: Swiss-Prot protein existence level 1. Sequence-specific transcriptional activator (PubMed:24100448, PubMed:26316623, PubMed:28255014). Recognizes the DNA sequence 5'- C[CA]GGAAGT-3'. From Homo sapiens (Human).
   2062..2086    +  CDS            3xFLAG (fragment): three tandem FLAG® epitope tags
   2112..2336    +  polyA_signal   bGH poly(A) signal: bovine growth hormone polyadenylation signal
   2340..2361    +  promoter       SV40 promoter (fragment): SV40 enhancer and early promoter
   2382..2810    +  rep_origin     f1 ori (sequence partly withheld): f1 bacteriophage origin of replication; arrow indicates direction of (+) strand synthesis
   2824..3153    +  promoter       SV40 promoter: SV40 enhancer and early promoter
   3220..4011    +  CDS            neo: KKA2_KLEPN - Also known as kan, nptII. Experimental evidence at protein level: Swiss-Prot protein existence level 1. Resistance to kanamycin, neomycin, paromomycin, ribostamycin, butirosin and gentamicin B. From Klebsiella pneumoniae.
   4035..4193    +  CDS            ble (fragment): BLE_KLEPN - Experimental evidence at protein level: Swiss-Prot protein existence level 1. Binding protein with a strong affinity to the bleomycin family of antibiotics. Binds to CL990; an antimitotic-antibiotic compound. From Klebsiella pneumoniae.
   4188..4309    +  polyA_signal   SV40 poly(A) signal: SV40 polyadenylation signal
   4382..4398    -  protein_bind   lac operator: The lac repressor binds to the lac operator to inhibit transcription in E. coli. This inhibition can be relieved by adding lactose or isopropyl-β-D-thiogalactopyranoside (IPTG). lac repressor encoded by lacI
   4406..4436    -  promoter       lac promoter: promoter for the E. coli lac operon
   4451..4472    -  protein_bind   CAP binding site: CAP binding activates transcription in the presence of cAMP. E. coli catabolite activator protein
   4485..4577    -  CDS            lacI (fragment): lac repressor; lacI; The lac repressor binds to the lac operator to inhibit transcription in E. coli. This inhibition can be relieved by adding lactose or isopropyl-β-D-thiogalactopyranoside (IPTG).
   4760..5348    -  rep_origin     ori: high-copy-number ColE1/pMB1/pBR322/pUC origin of replication
   5519..6379    -  CDS            AmpR: β-lactamase; bla; confers resistance to ampicillin, carbenicillin, and related antibiotics
   6380..6484    -  promoter       AmpR promoter: bla
   6543..6595    -  misc_feature   bom (fragment): basis of mobility region from pBR322
