[The description below was written by a language model from this plasmid's Addgene catalogue record and pLannotate feature annotations shown in this document.]
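Description:
pcDNA3.1+/-FLI1-C-(K)-DYK is a mammalian expression plasmid built on the pcDNA3.1(+) backbone that drives production of human FLI1, an ETS-family sequence-specific transcriptional activator, with a C-terminal FLAG (DYK) epitope. The FLI1 coding sequence sits downstream of the human cytomegalovirus immediate early enhancer and promoter and is followed by the bovine growth hormone polyadenylation signal, giving strong constitutive expression after transfection. A T7 promoter lies between the CMV promoter and the insert and can support in vitro transcription. The tag is annotated only as a short fragment matching 3xFLAG directly after FLI1, which is consistent with the single FLAG tag listed in the catalogue entry rather than a triple repeat. A very short match to an HIV-1 LTR at the CMV promoter boundary is most likely an annotation artefact, as this is not a lentiviral vector.

In bacteria the plasmid is maintained through a high-copy ColE1/pUC-type origin and selected with ampicillin via the β-lactamase gene; an f1 origin is also present, permitting single-stranded DNA production. For mammalian cells, an SV40 enhancer/early promoter drives the neo gene, terminated by an SV40 poly(A) signal, allowing G418 selection of stable transfectants. Small lac promoter/operator, lacI, ble and bom fragments are backbone remnants. Two full sequence records, one from the depositor and one from repository sequencing, differ by only three nucleotides in length and carry the same features in the same order from different start points. The record gives the purpose simply as mammalian expression of human FLI1; the epitope tag would allow detection or immunoprecipitation of the protein with anti-FLAG antibodies.
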