Addgene plasmid #129497: pcDNA3.1+/-FLI1-C‐(K)‐DYK
Purpose: Mammalian expression of human FLI1
Depositing lab: Marjorie Brand. Depositing organization: Ottawa Hospital Research Institute. Publication: Single-Cell Proteomics Reveal that Quantitative Changes in Co-expressed Lineage-Specific Transcription Factors Determine Cell Fate. Palii CG, Cheng Q, Gillespie MA, Shannon P, Mazurczyk M, Napolitani G, Price ND, Ranish JA, Morrissey E, Higgs DR, Brand M. Cell Stem Cell. 2019 May 2;24(5):812-820.e5. doi: 10.1016/j.stem.2019.02.006. Epub 2019 Mar 14. PubMed 30880026.
Backbone
  Vector backbone: pcDNA3.1(+)
  Vector type: Mammalian Expression
Growth in bacteria
  Bacterial resistance: Ampicillin, 100 μg/mL
  Growth temperature: 37°C
  Growth strain: DH5alpha
  Copy number: High Copy
Gene/Insert
  Gene/Insert name: FLI1
  Species: H. sapiens (human)
  Entrez Gene: FLI1 (a.k.a. BDPLT21, EWSR2, FLI-1, SIC-1)
  Promoter: CMV
  Tag / fusion protein: Flag (C terminal on insert)
  Cloning method: Unknown
  Sequencing primers: 5′ CMV-F; 3′ BGH-rev
Resource information
  A portion of this plasmid was derived from a plasmid made by: Cloned by GenScript
Terms and licenses: Academic/Nonprofit Terms; Industry Terms: Not Available to Industry
How to cite: pcDNA3.1+/-FLI1-C‐(K)‐DYK was a gift from Marjorie Brand (Addgene plasmid # 129497 ; http://n2t.net/addgene:129497 ; RRID:Addgene_129497)
